Addgene plasmid #76276: PKN1 gRNA (BRDN0001162227)
Purpose: 3rd generation lentiviral gRNA plasmid targeting human PKN1
Depositing lab: John Doench & David Root. Depositing organization: Broad Institute. Publication: Optimized sgRNA design to maximize activity and minimize off-target effects of CRISPR-Cas9. Doench JG, Fusi N, Sullender M, Hegde M, Vaimberg EW, Donovan KF, Smith I, Tothova Z, Wilen C, Orchard R, Virgin HW, Listgarten J, Root DE. Nat Biotechnol. 2016 Jan 18. doi: 10.1038/nbt.3437. PubMed 26780180.
Backbone
  Vector backbone: lentiGuide-Puro
  Backbone manufacturer: Zhang Lab (Addgene plasmid # 52963)
  Vector type: Mammalian Expression, Lentiviral, CRISPR
  Selectable markers: Puromycin
Growth in bacteria
  Bacterial resistance: Ampicillin, 100 μg/mL
  Growth temperature: 37°C
  Growth strain: DH5alpha
  Copy number: High Copy
Gene/Insert
  Gene/Insert name: PKN1 (alt names: PKN1; NM_002741.3)
  gRNA/shRNA sequence: TGAACATCGATGTCGCCACG
  Species: H. sapiens (human)
  Entrez Gene: PKN1 (a.k.a. DBK, PAK-1, PAK1, PKN, PKN-ALPHA, PRK1, PRKCL1)
  Promoter: hU6
  Cloning method: Unknown
  Sequencing primers: 5′ U6-F; 3′ pS2-R
Terms and licenses: Academic/Nonprofit Terms; Industry Terms: Not Available to Industry
Depositor comments: The gRNA was designed to target the following Genbank reference sequence(s): NM_002741.3,NM_213560.1. Note that this plasmid does NOT contain Cas9. It should be used in conjunction with lentiCas9-Blast (Addgene #52962) or otherwise with cell lines already expressing Cas9. Browse the full kinome gRNA library at http://www.addgene.org/pooled-library/broadgpp-human-kinome/ or visit http://www.broadinstitute.org/rnai/public/ for detailed protocols and information.
How to cite: PKN1 gRNA (BRDN0001162227) was a gift from John Doench & David Root (Addgene plasmid # 76276 ; http://n2t.net/addgene:76276 ; RRID:Addgene_76276)
