[The description below was written by a language model from this plasmid's Addgene catalogue record and pLannotate feature annotations shown in this document.]
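Description:
PKN1 gRNA (BRDN0001162227) is a third-generation lentiviral CRISPR guide plasmid built on the lentiGuide-Puro backbone. It expresses a single guide RNA directed against human PKN1, a kinase gene also known as PRK1 or PKN-alpha, and comes from a human kinome gRNA collection. In bacteria it is maintained as a high-copy plasmid through a ColE1/pUC-type origin and selected with ampicillin via the β-lactamase gene. An f1 origin, an SV40 origin and remnants of lac and phage promoter sequences are also carried over from the backbone.

The lentiviral transfer cassette begins with an RSV promoter fused to a truncated HIV-1 5' LTR, which drives Tat-independent production of the viral genomic RNA in packaging cells. This is followed by the Ψ packaging signal with a partial gag sequence and the Rev response element for nuclear export. The cassette ends in a ΔU3 self-inactivating 3' LTR, so the integrated provirus lacks LTR promoter activity. Within it, a human U6 RNA polymerase III promoter transcribes the PKN1-specific spacer joined to the Streptococcus pyogenes Cas9 guide scaffold. A cPPT/CTS element, which aids nuclear import of the viral genome, lies downstream. An EF-1α promoter with its first intron then drives the puromycin N-acetyltransferase gene for selection of transduced mammalian cells, and a WPRE enhances transcript expression.

The plasmid does not encode Cas9. It is meant to be used together with a separate Cas9 lentiviral vector or in cells that already express Cas9, where the guide directs cleavage and disruption of PKN1 for loss-of-function studies. The guide was designed against two PKN1 reference transcripts.
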