Features (pLannotate 1.2.2; 29 found; start..end, strand, type, name):
     14..80      +  CDS            small t antigen (fragment): SV40 (simian virus 40) small t antigen
    106..317     +  promoter       EF-1α core promoter: core promoter for human elongation factor EF-1α
    318..1256    +  intron         EF-1α intron A: intron upstream of the start codon of human EF-1α
   1278..1877    +  CDS            PuroR (fragment): puromycin N-acetyltransferase; pac from Streptomyces; confers resistance to puromycin
   1893..2481    +  misc_feature   WPRE: woodchuck hepatitis virus posttranscriptional regulatory element
   2532..2551    +  misc_feature   cPPT/CTS (fragment): central polypurine tract and central termination sequence of HIV-1
   2553..2786    +  LTR            3' LTR (ΔU3): self-inactivating 3' long terminal repeat (LTR) from HIV-1
   2864..2985    +  polyA_signal   SV40 poly(A) signal: SV40 polyadenylation signal
   3025..3160    +  rep_origin     SV40 ori: SV40 origin of replication
   3181..3199    -  promoter       T7 promoter: promoter for bacteriophage T7 RNA polymerase
   3207..3362    +  CDS            lacZα (fragment): LacZα fragment of β-galactosidase; lacZ fragment
   3367..3795    +  rep_origin     f1 ori (sequence partly withheld): f1 bacteriophage origin of replication; arrow indicates direction of (+) strand synthesis
   3848..3952    +  promoter       AmpR promoter: bla
   3953..4813    +  CDS            AmpR: β-lactamase; bla; confers resistance to ampicillin, carbenicillin, and related antibiotics
   4984..5572    +  rep_origin     ori: high-copy-number ColE1/pMB1/pBR322/pUC origin of replication
   5755..5847    +  CDS            lacI (fragment): lac repressor; lacI; The lac repressor binds to the lac operator to inhibit transcription in E. coli. This inhibition can be relieved by adding lactose or isopropyl-β-D-thiogalactopyranoside (IPTG).
   5860..5881    +  protein_bind   CAP binding site: CAP binding activates transcription in the presence of cAMP. E. coli catabolite activator protein
   5896..5926    +  promoter       lac promoter: promoter for the E. coli lac operon
   5934..5950    +  protein_bind   lac operator: The lac repressor binds to the lac operator to inhibit transcription in E. coli. This inhibition can be relieved by adding lactose or isopropyl-β-D-thiogalactopyranoside (IPTG). lac repressor encoded by lacI
   5995..6013    +  promoter       T3 promoter: promoter for bacteriophage T3 RNA polymerase
   6041..6267    +  promoter       RSV promoter: Rous sarcoma virus enhancer/promoter
   6268..6448    +  LTR            5' LTR (truncated): truncated 5' long terminal repeat (LTR) from HIV-1
   6495..6620    +  misc_feature   HIV-1 Ψ: packaging signal of human immunodeficiency virus type 1
   6604..6967    +  CDS            HIV-1 gag (fragment): gag protein from human immunodeficiency virus 1; gag
   7113..7346    +  misc_feature   RRE: The Rev response element (RRE) of HIV-1 allows for Rev-dependent mRNA export from the nucleus to the cytoplasm.
   7723..7749    +  CDS            Rev (fragment): human immunodeficiency virus 1 (HIV-1) Rev protein; rev; enhances nuclear export of unspliced and incompletely spliced viral mRNAs
   7753..7993    +  promoter       U6 promoter: RNA polymerase III promoter for human U6 snRNA
   8023..8098    +  misc_RNA       gRNA scaffold: guide RNA scaffold for the Streptococcus pyogenes CRISPR/Cas9 system
   8154..8271    +  misc_feature   cPPT/CTS: central polypurine tract and central termination sequence of HIV-1
>Addgene plasmid #76276 | PKN1 gRNA (BRDN0001162227) | addgene full sequence | sequence record 185528 | Addgene Assembled Sequence
CCCGGGTGCAAAGATGGATAAAGTTTTAAACAGAGAGGAATCTTTGCAGCTAATGGACCTTCTAGGTCTT
GAAAGGAGTGGGAATTGGCTCCGGTGCCCGTCAGTGGGCAGAGCGCACATCGCCCACAGTCCCCGAGAAG
TTGGGGGGAGGGGTCGGCAATTGATCCGGTGCCTAGAGAAGGTGGCGCGGGGTAAACTGGGAAAGTGATG
TCGTGTACTGGCTCCGCCTTTTTCCCGAGGGTGGGGGAGAACCGTATATAAGTGCAGTAGTCGCCGTGAA
CGTTCTTTTTCGCAACGGGTTTGCCGCCAGAACACAGGTAAGTGCCGTGTGTGGTTCCCGCGGGCCTGGC
CTCTTTACGGGTTATGGCCCTTGCGTGCCTTGAATTACTTCCACCTGGCTGCAGTACGTGATTCTTGATC
CCGAGCTTCGGGTTGGAAGTGGGTGGGAGAGTTCGAGGCCTTGCGCTTAAGGAGCCCCTTCGCCTCGTGC
TTGAGTTGAGGCCTGGCCTGGGCGCTGGGGCCGCCGCGTGCGAATCTGGTGGCACCTTCGCGCCTGTCTC
GCTGCTTTCGATAAGTCTCTAGCCATTTAAAATTTTTGATGACCTGCTGCGACGCTTTTTTTCTGGCAAG
ATAGTCTTGTAAATGCGGGCCAAGATCTGCACACTGGTATTTCGGTTTTTGGGGCCGCGGGCGGCGACGG
GGCCCGTGCGTCCCAGCGCACATGTTCGGCGAGGCGGGGCCTGCGAGCGCGGCCACCGAGAATCGGACGG
GGGTAGTCTCAAGCTGGCCGGCCTGCTCTGGTGCCTGGCCTCGCGCCGCCGTGTATCGCCCCGCCCTGGG
CGGCAAGGCTGGCCCGGTCGGCACCAGTTGCGTGAGCGGAAAGATGGCCGCTTCCCGGCCCTGCTGCAGG
GAGCTCAAAATGGAGGACGCGGCGCTCGGGAGAGCGGGCGGGTGAGTCACCCACACAAAGGAAAAGGGCC
TTTCCGTCCTCAGCCGTCGCTTCATGTGACTCCACGGAGTACCGGGCGCCGTCCAGGCACCTCGATTAGT
TCTCGAGCTTTTGGAGTACGTCGTCTTTAGGTTGGGGGGAGGGGTTTTATGCGATGGAGTTTCCCCACAC
TGAGTGGGTGGAGACTGAAGTTAGGCCAGCTTGGCACTTGATGTAATTCTCCTTGGAATTTGCCCTTTTT
GAGTTTGGATCTTGGTTCATTCTCAAGCCTCAGACAGTGGTTCAAAGTTTTTTTCTTCCATTTCAGGTGT
CGTGACGTACGGCCACCATGACCGAGTACAAGCCCACGGTGCGCCTCGCCACCCGCGACGACGTCCCCAG
GGCCGTACGCACCCTCGCCGCCGCGTTCGCCGACTACCCCGCCACGCGCCACACCGTCGATCCGGACCGC
CACATCGAGCGGGTCACCGAGCTGCAAGAACTCTTCCTCACGCGCGTCGGGCTCGACATCGGCAAGGTGT
GGGTCGCGGACGACGGCGCCGCCGTGGCGGTCTGGACCACGCCGGAGAGCGTCGAAGCGGGGGCGGTGTT
CGCCGAGATCGGCCCGCGCATGGCCGAGTTGAGCGGTTCCCGGCTGGCCGCGCAGCAACAGATGGAAGGC
CTCCTGGCGCCGCACCGGCCCAAGGAGCCCGCGTGGTTCCTGGCCACCGTCGGAGTCTCGCCCGACCACC
AGGGCAAGGGTCTGGGCAGCGCCGTCGTGCTCCCCGGAGTGGAGGCGGCCGAGCGCGCCGGGGTGCCCGC
CTTCCTGGAGACCTCCGCGCCCCGCAACCTCCCCTTCTACGAGCGGCTCGGCTTCACCGTCACCGCCGAC
GTCGAGGTGCCCGAAGGACCGCGCACCTGGTGCATGACCCGCAAGCCCGGTGCCTGAACGCGTTAAGTCG
ACAATCAACCTCTGGATTACAAAATTTGTGAAAGATTGACTGGTATTCTTAACTATGTTGCTCCTTTTAC
GCTATGTGGATACGCTGCTTTAATGCCTTTGTATCATGCTATTGCTTCCCGTATGGCTTTCATTTTCTCC
TCCTTGTATAAATCCTGGTTGCTGTCTCTTTATGAGGAGTTGTGGCCCGTTGTCAGGCAACGTGGCGTGG
TGTGCACTGTGTTTGCTGACGCAACCCCCACTGGTTGGGGCATTGCCACCACCTGTCAGCTCCTTTCCGG
GACTTTCGCTTTCCCCCTCCCTATTGCCACGGCGGAACTCATCGCCGCCTGCCTTGCCCGCTGCTGGACA
GGGGCTCGGCTGTTGGGCACTGACAATTCCGTGGTGTTGTCGGGGAAATCATCGTCCTTTCCTTGGCTGC
TCGCCTGTGTTGCCACCTGGATTCTGCGCGGGACGTCCTTCTGCTACGTCCCTTCGGCCCTCAATCCAGC
GGACCTTCCTTCCCGCGGCCTGCTGCCGGCTCTGCGGCCTCTTCCGCGTCTTCGCCTTCGCCCTCAGACG
AGTCGGATCTCCCTTTGGGCCGCCTCCCCGCGTCGACTTTAAGACCAATGACTTACAAGGCAGCTGTAGA
TCTTAGCCACTTTTTAAAAGAAAAGGGGGGACTGGAAGGGCTAATTCACTCCCAACGAAGACAAGATCTG
CTTTTTGCTTGTACTGGGTCTCTCTGGTTAGACCAGATCTGAGCCTGGGAGCTCTCTGGCTAACTAGGGA
ACCCACTGCTTAAGCCTCAATAAAGCTTGCCTTGAGTGCTTCAAGTAGTGTGTGCCCGTCTGTTGTGTGA
CTCTGGTAACTAGAGATCCCTCAGACCCTTTTAGTCAGTGTGGAAAATCTCTAGCAGTACGTATAGTAGT
TCATGTCATCTTATTATTCAGTATTTATAACTTGCAAAGAAATGAATATCAGAGAGTGAGAGGAACTTGT
TTATTGCAGCTTATAATGGTTACAAATAAAGCAATAGCATCACAAATTTCACAAATAAAGCATTTTTTTC
ACTGCATTCTAGTTGTGGTTTGTCCAAACTCATCAATGTATCTTATCATGTCTGGCTCTAGCTATCCCGC
CCCTAACTCCGCCCATCCCGCCCCTAACTCCGCCCAGTTCCGCCCATTCTCCGCCCCATGGCTGACTAAT
TTTTTTTATTTATGCAGAGGCCGAGGCCGCCTCGGCCTCTGAGCTATTCCAGAAGTAGTGAGGAGGCTTT
TTTGGAGGCCTAGGGACGTACCCAATTCGCCCTATAGTGAGTCGTATTACGCGCGCTCACTGGCCGTCGT
TTTACAACGTCGTGACTGGGAAAACCCTGGCGTTACCCAACTTAATCGCCTTGCAGCACATCCCCCTTTC
GCCAGCTGGCGTAATAGCGAAGAGGCCCGCACCGATCGCCCTTCCCAACAGTTGCGCAGCCTGAATGGCG
AATGGG
[124 nt withheld, positions 3367-3490]
C
[91 nt withheld, positions 3492-3582]
A
[49 nt withheld, positions 3584-3632]
CCTTTGACGTTGGAGTCCACGTTCTTT
[37 nt withheld, positions 3660-3696]
ACCCTATCTCGGTCTATTCTTTTGATTTATAAGGGATTTTGCCGATTTCGGCCTATTGGTTAAAAAATGA
GCTGATTTAACAAAAATTTAACGCGAATTTTAACAAAATATTAACGCTTACAATTTAGGTGGCACTTTTC
GGGGAAATGTGCGCGGAACCCCTATTTGTTTATTTTTCTAAATACATTCAAATATGTATCCGCTCATGAG
ACAATAACCCTGATAAATGCTTCAATAATATTGAAAAAGGAAGAGTATGAGTATTCAACATTTCCGTGTC
GCCCTTATTCCCTTTTTTGCGGCATTTTGCCTTCCTGTTTTTGCTCACCCAGAAACGCTGGTGAAAGTAA
AAGATGCTGAAGATCAGTTGGGTGCACGAGTGGGTTACATCGAACTGGATCTCAACAGCGGTAAGATCCT
TGAGAGTTTTCGCCCCGAAGAACGTTTTCCAATGATGAGCACTTTTAAAGTTCTGCTATGTGGCGCGGTA
TTATCCCGTATTGACGCCGGGCAAGAGCAACTCGGTCGCCGCATACACTATTCTCAGAATGACTTGGTTG
AGTACTCACCAGTCACAGAAAAGCATCTTACGGATGGCATGACAGTAAGAGAATTATGCAGTGCTGCCAT
AACCATGAGTGATAACACTGCGGCCAACTTACTTCTGACAACGATCGGAGGACCGAAGGAGCTAACCGCT
TTTTTGCACAACATGGGGGATCATGTAACTCGCCTTGATCGTTGGGAACCGGAGCTGAATGAAGCCATAC
CAAACGACGAGCGTGACACCACGATGCCTGTAGCAATGGCAACAACGTTGCGCAAACTATTAACTGGCGA
ACTACTTACTCTAGCTTCCCGGCAACAATTAATAGACTGGATGGAGGCGGATAAAGTTGCAGGACCACTT
CTGCGCTCGGCCCTTCCGGCTGGCTGGTTTATTGCTGATAAATCTGGAGCCGGTGAGCGTGGGTCTCGCG
GTATCATTGCAGCACTGGGGCCAGATGGTAAGCCCTCCCGTATCGTAGTTATCTACACGACGGGGAGTCA
GGCAACTATGGATGAACGAAATAGACAGATCGCTGAGATAGGTGCCTCACTGATTAAGCATTGGTAACTG
TCAGACCAAGTTTACTCATATATACTTTAGATTGATTTAAAACTTCATTTTTAATTTAAAAGGATCTAGG
TGAAGATCCTTTTTGATAATCTCATGACCAAAATCCCTTAACGTGAGTTTTCGTTCCACTGAGCGTCAGA
CCCCGTAGAAAAGATCAAAGGATCTTCTTGAGATCCTTTTTTTCTGCGCGTAATCTGCTGCTTGCAAACA
AAAAAACCACCGCTACCAGCGGTGGTTTGTTTGCCGGATCAAGAGCTACCAACTCTTTTTCCGAAGGTAA
CTGGCTTCAGCAGAGCGCAGATACCAAATACTGTTCTTCTAGTGTAGCCGTAGTTAGGCCACCACTTCAA
GAACTCTGTAGCACCGCCTACATACCTCGCTCTGCTAATCCTGTTACCAGTGGCTGCTGCCAGTGGCGAT
AAGTCGTGTCTTACCGGGTTGGACTCAAGACGATAGTTACCGGATAAGGCGCAGCGGTCGGGCTGAACGG
GGGGTTCGTGCACACAGCCCAGCTTGGAGCGAACGACCTACACCGAACTGAGATACCTACAGCGTGAGCT
ATGAGAAAGCGCCACGCTTCCCGAAGGGAGAAAGGCGGACAGGTATCCGGTAAGCGGCAGGGTCGGAACA
GGAGAGCGCACGAGGGAGCTTCCAGGGGGAAACGCCTGGTATCTTTATAGTCCTGTCGGGTTTCGCCACC
TCTGACTTGAGCGTCGATTTTTGTGATGCTCGTCAGGGGGGCGGAGCCTATGGAAAAACGCCAGCAACGC
GGCCTTTTTACGGTTCCTGGCCTTTTGCTGGCCTTTTGCTCACATGTTCTTTCCTGCGTTATCCCCTGAT
TCTGTGGATAACCGTATTACCGCCTTTGAGTGAGCTGATACCGCTCGCCGCAGCCGAACGACCGAGCGCA
GCGAGTCAGTGAGCGAGGAAGCGGAAGAGCGCCCAATACGCAAACCGCCTCTCCCCGCGCGTTGGCCGAT
TCATTAATGCAGCTGGCACGACAGGTTTCCCGACTGGAAAGCGGGCAGTGAGCGCAACGCAATTAATGTG
AGTTAGCTCACTCATTAGGCACCCCAGGCTTTACACTTTATGCTTCCGGCTCGTATGTTGTGTGGAATTG
TGAGCGGATAACAATTTCACACAGGAAACAGCTATGACCATGATTACGCCAAGCGCGCAATTAACCCTCA
CTAAAGGGAACAAAAGCTGGAGCTGCAAGCTTAATGTAGTCTTATGCAATACTCTTGTAGTCTTGCAACA
TGGTAACGATGAGTTAGCAACATGCCTTACAAGGAGAGAAAAAGCACCGTGCATGCCGATTGGTGGAAGT
AAGGTGGTACGATCGTGCCTTATTAGGAAGGCAACAGACGGGTCTGACATGGATTGGACGAACCACTGAA
TTGCCGCATTGCAGAGATATTGTATTTAAGTGCCTAGCTCGATACATAAACGGGTCTCTCTGGTTAGACC
AGATCTGAGCCTGGGAGCTCTCTGGCTAACTAGGGAACCCACTGCTTAAGCCTCAATAAAGCTTGCCTTG
AGTGCTTCAAGTAGTGTGTGCCCGTCTGTTGTGTGACTCTGGTAACTAGAGATCCCTCAGACCCTTTTAG
TCAGTGTGGAAAATCTCTAGCAGTGGCGCCCGAACAGGGACTTGAAAGCGAAAGGGAAACCAGAGGAGCT
CTCTCGACGCAGGACTCGGCTTGCTGAAGCGCGCACGGCAAGAGGCGAGGGGCGGCGACTGGTGAGTACG
CCAAAAATTTTGACTAGCGGAGGCTAGAAGGAGAGAGATGGGTGCGAGAGCGTCAGTATTAAGCGGGGGA
GAATTAGATCGCGATGGGAAAAAATTCGGTTAAGGCCAGGGGGAAAGAAAAAATATAAATTAAAACATAT
AGTATGGGCAAGCAGGGAGCTAGAACGATTCGCAGTTAATCCTGGCCTGTTAGAAACATCAGAAGGCTGT
AGACAAATACTGGGACAGCTACAACCATCCCTTCAGACAGGATCAGAAGAACTTAGATCATTATATAATA
CAGTAGCAACCCTCTATTGTGTGCATCAAAGGATAGAGATAAAAGACACCAAGGAAGCTTTAGACAAGAT
AGAGGAAGAGCAAAACAAAAGTAAGACCACCGCACAGCAAGCGGCCGCTGATCTTCAGACCTGGAGGAGG
AGATATGAGGGACAATTGGAGAAGTGAATTATATAAATATAAAGTAGTAAAAATTGAACCATTAGGAGTA
GCACCCACCAAGGCAAAGAGAAGAGTGGTGCAGAGAGAAAAAAGAGCAGTGGGAATAGGAGCTTTGTTCC
TTGGGTTCTTGGGAGCAGCAGGAAGCACTATGGGCGCAGCGTCAATGACGCTGACGGTACAGGCCAGACA
ATTATTGTCTGGTATAGTGCAGCAGCAGAACAATTTGCTGAGGGCTATTGAGGCGCAACAGCATCTGTTG
CAACTCACAGTCTGGGGCATCAAGCAGCTCCAGGCAAGAATCCTGGCTGTGGAAAGATACCTAAAGGATC
AACAGCTCCTGGGGATTTGGGGTTGCTCTGGAAAACTCATTTGCACCACTGCTGTGCCTTGGAATGCTAG
TTGGAGTAATAAATCTCTGGAACAGATTTGGAATCACACGACCTGGATGGAGTGGGACAGAGAAATTAAC
AATTACACAAGCTTAATACACTCCTTAATTGAAGAATCGCAAAACCAGCAAGAAAAGAATGAACAAGAAT
TATTGGAATTAGATAAATGGGCAAGTTTGTGGAATTGGTTTAACATAACAAATTGGCTGTGGTATATAAA
ATTATTCATAATGATAGTAGGAGGCTTGGTAGGTTTAAGAATAGTTTTTGCTGTACTTTCTATAGTGAAT
AGAGTTAGGCAGGGATATTCACCATTATCGTTTCAGACCCACCTCCCAACCCCGAGGGGACCCAGAGAGG
GCCTATTTCCCATGATTCCTTCATATTTGCATATACGATACAAGGCTGTTAGAGAGATAATTAGAATTAA
TTTGACTGTAAACACAAAGATATTAGTACAAAATACGTGACGTAGAAAGTAATAATTTCTTGGGTAGTTT
GCAGTTTTAAAATTATGTTTTAAAATGGACTATCATATGCTTACCGTAACTTGAAAGTATTTCGATTTCT
TGGCTTTATATATCTTGTGGAAAGGACGAAACACCGTGAACATCGATGTCGCCACGGTTTTAGAGCTAGA
AATAGCAAGTTAAAATAAGGCTAGTCCGTTATCAACTTGAAAAAGTGGCACCGAGTCGGTGCTTTTTTAA
GCTTGGCGTAACTAGATCTTGAGACAAATGGCAGTATTCATCCACAATTTTAAAAGAAAAGGGGGGATTG
GGGGGTACAGTGCAGGGGAAAGAATAGTAGACATAATAGCAACAGACATACAAACTAAAGAATTACAAAA
ACAAATTACAAAAATTCAAAATTTTCGGGTTTATTACAGGGACAGCAGAGATCCACTTTGGCGCCGGCTC
GAGGGGG
