>Addgene plasmid #76276 | PKN1 gRNA (BRDN0001162227) | depositor partial sequence | sequence record 143736 | Target Sequence
TGAACATCGATGTCGCCACG
