>Addgene plasmid #76276 | PKN1 gRNA (BRDN0001162227) | addgene partial sequence | sequence record 185527 | hU6-F
TAGAAAGTAATAATTTCTTGGGTAGTTTGCAGTTTTAAAATTATGTTTTAAAATGGACTATCATATGCTT
ACCGTAACTTGAAAGTATTTCGATTTCTTGGCTTTATATATCTTGTGGAAAGGACGAAACACCGTGAACA
TCGATGTCGCCACGGTTTTAGAGCTAGAAATAGCAAGTTAAAATAAGGCTAGTCCGTTATCAACTTGAAA
AAGTGGCACCGAGTCGGTGCTTTTTTAAGCTTGGCGTAACTAGATCTTGAGACAAATGGCAGTATTCATC
CACAATTTTAAAAGAAAAGGGGGGATTGGGGGGTACAGTGCAGGGGAAAGAATAGTAGACATAATAGCAA
CAGACATACAAACTAAAGAATTACAAAAACAAATTACAAAAATTCAAAATTTTCGGGTTTATTACAGGGA
CAGCAGAGATCCACTTTGGCGCCGGCTCGAGGGGGCCCGGGTGCAAAGATGGATAAAGTTTTAAACAGAG
AGGAATCTTTGCAGCTAATGGACCTTCTAGGTCTTGAAAGGAGTGGGAATTGGCTCCGGTGCCCGTCAGT
GGGCAGAGCG
